>Addgene plasmid #84154 | pFGC5941-PacI-ath-STTM825 | addgene full sequence | sequence record 167588 | Addgene NGS Result
TGAGACTTTTCAACAAAGGGTAATTTCGGGAAACCTCCTCGGATTCCATTGCCCAGCTATCTGTCACTTC
ATCGAAAGGACAGTGGAAAAGGAAGGTGGCTCCTACAAATGCCATCATTGCGATAAAGGAAAGGCTATCA
TTCAAGATGCCTCTGCCGACAGTGGTCCCAAAGATGGACCCCCACCCACGAGGAGCATCGTGGAAAAAGA
AGACGTTCCAACCACGTCTTCAAAGCAAGTGGATTGATGTGACATCCCCACTGACATAAGGGATGACGCA
CAACCCCACTATCCTTCGCAAGACCCTTCCTCTATATAAGGAAGTTCATTTCATTTGGAGAGGACAGCCC
AAGCTTGTTCATGCACCCTATTCTTGAGAAGTTGTTGTTGTTATGGTCTAATTTAAATATGGTCTAAAGA
AGAAGAATGTTCATGCACCCTATTCTTGAGAAGAATTCGGTACGCTGAAATCACCAGTCTCTCTCTACAA
ATCTATCTCTCTCTATTTTCTCCATAAATAATGTGTGAGTAGTTTCCCGATAAGGGAAATTAGGGTTCTT
ATAGGGTTTCGCTCACGTGTTGAGCATATAAGAAACCCTTAGTATGTATTTGTATTTGTAAAATACTTCT
ATCAATAAAATTTCTAATTCCTAAAACCAAAATCCAGTACTAAAATCCAGATCTCCTAAAGTCCCTATAG
ATCTTTGTCGTGAATATAAACCAGACACGAGACGACTAGACCTGGAGCCCAGACGCCGTTCGAAGCTAGA
AGTACCGCTTAGGCAGGAGGCCGTTAGGGAAAAGATGCTAAGGCAGGGTTGGTCACATTGACTCCCCCGT
AGGTTTGGTTTAAATATGATGAAGTGGACGGAAGGAAGGAGGAAGACAAGGAAGGATAAGGTTGCAGGCC
CTGTGCAAGGTAAGAAGATGGAAATTTGATAGAGGTACGCTACTATACTTATACTATACGCTAAGGGAAT
GATTGTATTTATACCCTATACCCCCTAATAACCCCTTATCAATTTAAGAAATAATCCGCATAAGCCCCCG
CTTAAAAATTGGTATCAGAGCCATGAATAGGTCTATGACCAAAACTCAAGAGGATAAAACCTCACCAAAA
TACGAAAGAGTCCCTAACTCTAAAGATAAAAGATCCTTCAAGATCAAAACTAGTTCCCTCACACCGGTGA
CGGGGATCGCATGCGACCTCTAGACCATCACATTGGAGCTTCAGCTGCTCGAGTTCTATAGTGTCACCTA
AATCGTATGTGTATGATACATAAGGTTATGTATTAATTGTAGCCGCGTTCTTACGTCGACGTACCAATTA
CGCCCCGCCCTGTCACTCATCGCAGTACTGTTGTAATTCATTAAGCATTCTGCCGACATGGAAGCCATCA
CAAACGGCATGATGAACCTGAATCGCCAGCGGCATCAGCACCTTGTCGCCTTGCGTATAATATTTGCCCA
TGGTGAAAACGGGGGCGAAGAAGTTGTCCATATTGGCCACGTTTAAATCAAAACTGGTGAAACTCACCCA
GGGATTGGCTGAGACGAAAAACATATTCTCAATAAACCCTTTAGGGAAATAGGCCAGGTTTTCACCGTAA
CACGCCACATCTTGCGAATATATGTGTAGAAACTGCCGGAAATCGTCGTGGTATTCACTCCAGAGCGATG
AAAACGTTTCAGTTTGCTCATGGAAAACGGTGTAACAAGGGTGAACACTATCCCATATTACCAGCTCACC
GTCTTTCATTGCCATACGGAACTCCGGATGAGCATTCATCAGGCGGGCAAGAATGTGAATAAAGGCCGGA
TAAAACTTGTGCTTATTTTTCTTTACGGTCTTTAAAAAGGCCGTAATATCCAGCTGAACGGTCTGGTTAT
AGGTACATTGAGCAACTGTCTGAAATGCCTCAAAATGTTCTTTACGATGCCATTGGGATATATCAACGGT
GGTATATCCAGTGATTTCTTTCTCCATTTTAGCTTCCTTAGCTCCTGAAAATCTCGATAACTCATTAAAG
CTTATCGATGATAAGCTGTCAAACATGAGAATTTAGCCCGCCTAATGAGCGGGCTTTTTGTTGTGATCCG
CGTTGCTGGCGTTTTTCCATAGGCTCCGCCCCCCTGACGAGCATCACAAAAATCGACGCTCAAGTCAGAG
GTGGCGAAACCCGACAGGACTATAAAGATACCAGGCGTTTCCCCCCTGGAAGCTCCCTCGTGCGCTCTCC
TGTTCCGACCCTGCCGCTTACCGGATACCTGTCCGCCTTTCTTAATTAACTCTCTAGACTCACCTAGGAT
CCATGAATTCTGAGATTTTTCAAATCAGTGCGCAAGACGTGACGTAAGTATCCGAGTCAGTTTTTATTTT
TCTACTAATTTGGTCGTTTATTTCGGCGTGTAGGACATGGCAACCGGGCCTGAATTTCGCGGGTATTCTG
TTTCTATTCCAACTTTTTCTTGATCCGCAGCCATTAACGACTTTTGAATAGATACGCTGACACGCCAAGC
CTCGCTAGTCAAAAGTGTACCAAACAACGCTTTACAGCAAGAACGGAATGCGCGTGACGCTCGCGGTGAC
GCCATTTCGCCTTTTCAGAAATGGATAAATAGCCTTGCTTCCTATTATATCTTCCCAAATTACCAATACA
TTACACTAGCATCTGAATTTCATAACCAATCTCGATACACCAAATCGAATCGATGAGCCCAGAACGACGC
CCGGCCGACATCCGCCGTGCCACCGAGGCGGACATGCCGGCGGTCTGCACCATCGTCAACCACTACATCG
AGACAAGCACGGTCAACTTCCGTACCGAGCCGCAGGAACCGCAGGAGTGGACGGACGACCTCGTCCGTCT
GCGGGAGCGCTATCCCTGGCTCGTCGCCGAGGTGGACGGCGAGGTCGCCGGCATCGCCTACGCGGGCCCC
TGGAAGGCACGCAACGCCTACGACTGGACGGCCGAGTCGACCGTGTACGTCTCCCCCCGCCACCAGCGGA
CGGGACTGGGCTCCACGCTCTACACCCACCTGCTGAAGTCCCTGGAGGCACAGGGCTTCAAGAGCGTGGT
CGCTGTCATCGGGCTGCCCAACGACCCGAGCGTGCGCATGCACGAGGCGCTCGGATATGCCCCCCGCGGC
ATGCTGCGGGCGGCCGGCTTCAAGCACGGGAACTGGCATGACGTGGGTTTCTGGCAGCTGGACTTCAGCC
TGCCGGTACCGCCCCGTCCGGTCCTGCCCGTCACCGAGATTTGACTGCAGAATCTTGGACTCCCATGTTG
GCAAAGGCAACCAAACAAACAATGAATGATCCGCTCCTGCATATGGGGCGGTTTGAGTATTTCAACTGCC
ATTTGGGCTGAATTGAAGACATGCTCCTGTCAGAAATTCCGTGATCTTACTCAATATTCAGTAATCTCGG
CCAATATCCTAAATGTGCGTGGCTTTATCTGTCTTTGTATTGTTTCATCAATTCATGTAACGTTTGCTTT
TCTTATGAATTTTCAAATAAATTATCAGATCCGAGCTCGAATTAATTCGGCGTTAATTCAGTACATTAAA
AACGTCCGCAATGTGTTATTAAGTTGTCTAAGCGTCAATTTGTTTACACCACAATATATCCTGCCACCAG
CCAGCCAACAGCTCCCCGACCGGCAGCTCGGCACAAAATCACCACTCGATACAGGCAGCCCATCAGTCCG
GGACGGCGTCAGCGGGAGAGCCGTTGTAAGGCGGCAGACTTTGCTCATGTTACCGATGCTATTCGGAAGA
ACGGCAACTAAGCTGCCGGGTTTGAAACACGGATGATCTCGCGGAGGGTAGCATGTTGATTGTAACGATG
ACAGAGCGTTGCTGCCTGTGATCACCGCGGTTTCAAAATCGGCTCCGTCGATACTATGTTATACGCCAAC
TTTGAAAACAACTTTGAAAAAGCTGTTTTCTGGTATTTAAGGTTTTAGAATGCAAGGAACAGTGAATTGG
AGTTCGTCTTGTTATAATTAGCTTCTTGGGGTATCTTTAAATACTGTAGAAAAGAGGAAGGAAATAATAA
ATGGCTAAAATGAGAATATCACCGGAATTGAAAAAACTGATCGAAAAATACCGCTGCGTAAAAGATACGG
AAGGAATGTCTCCTGCTAAGGTATATAAGCTGGTGGGAGAAAATGAAAACCTATATTTAAAAATGACGGA
CAGCCGGTATAAAGGGACCACCTATGATGTGGAACGGGAAAAGGACATGATGCTATGGCTGGAAGGAAAG
CTGCCTGTTCCAAAGGTCCTGCACTTTGAACGGCATGATGGCTGGAGCAATCTGCTCATGAGTGAGGCCG
ATGGCGTCCTTTGCTCGGAAGAGTATGAAGATGAACAAAGCCCTGAAAAGATTATCGAGCTGTATGCGGA
GTGCATCAGGCTCTTTCACTCCATCGACATATCGGATTGTCCCTATACGAATAGCTTAGACAGCCGCTTA
GCCGAATTGGATTACTTACTGAATAACGATCTGGCCGATGTGGATTGCGAAAACTGGGAAGAAGACACTC
CATTTAAAGATCCGCGCGAGCTGTATGATTTTTTAAAGACGGAAAAGCCCGAAGAGGAACTTGTCTTTTC
CCACGGCGACCTGGGAGACAGCAACATCTTTGTGAAAGATGGCAAAGTAAGTGGCTTTATTGATCTTGGG
AGAAGCGGCAGGGCGGACAAGTGGTATGACATTGCCTTCTGCGTCCGGTCGATCAGGGAGGATATCGGGG
AAGAACAGTATGTCGAGCTATTTTTTGACTTACTGGGGATCAAGCCTGATTGGGAGAAAATAAAATATTA
TATTTTACTGGATGAATTGTTTTAGTACCTAGAATGCATGACCAAAATCCCTTAACGTGAGTTTTCGTTC
CACTGAGCGTCAGACCCCGTAGAAAAGATCAAAGGATCTTCTTGAGATCCTTTTTTTCTGCGCGTAATCT
GCTGCTTGCAAACAAAAAAACCACCGCTACCAGCGGTGGTTTGTTTGCCGGATCAAGAGCTACCAACTCT
TTTTCCGAAGGTAACTGGCTTCAGCAGAGCGCAGATACCAAATACTGTCCTTCTAGTGTAGCCGTAGTTA
GGCCACCACTTCAAGAACTCTGTAGCACCGCCTACATACCTCGCTCTGCTAATCCTGTTACCAGTGGCTG
CTGCCAGTGGCGATAAGTCGTGTCTTACCGGGTTGGACTCAAGACGATAGTTACCGGATAAGGCGCAGCG
GTCGGGCTGAACGGGGGGTTCGTGCACACAGCCCAGCTTGGAGCGAACGACCTACACCGAACTGAGATAC
CTACAGCGTGAGCTATGAGAAAGCGCCACGCTTCCCGAAGGGAGAAAGGCGGACAGGTATCCGGTAAGCG
GCAGGGTCGGAACAGGAGAGCGCACGAGGGAGCTTCCAGGGGGAAACGCCTGGTATCTTTATAGTCCTGT
CGGGTTTCGCCACCTCTGACTTGAGCGTCGATTTTTGTGATGCTCGTCAGGGGGGCGGAGCCTATGGAAA
AACGCCAGCAACGCGGCCTTTTTACGGTTCCTGGCCTTTTGCTGGCCTTTTGCTCACATGTTCTTTCCTG
CGTTATCCCCTGATTCTGTGGATAACCGTATTACCGCCTTTGAGTGAGCTGATACCGCTCGCCGCAGCCG
AACGACCGAGCGCAGCGAGTCAGTGAGCGAGGAAGCGGAAGAGCGCCTGATGCGGTATTTTCTCCTTACG
CATCTGTGCGGTATTTCACACCGCATATGGTGCACTCTCAGTACAATCTGCTCTGATGCCGCATAGTTAA
GCCAGTATACACTCCGCTATCGCTACGTGACTGGGTCATGGCTGCGCCCCGACACCCGCCAACACCCGCT
GACGCGCCCTGACGGGCTTGTCTGCTCCCGGCATCCGCTTACAGACAAGCTGTGACCGTCTCCGGGAGCT
GCATGTGTCAGAGGTTTTCACCGTCATCACCGAAACGCGCGAGGCAGGGTGCCTTGATGTGGGCGCCGGC
GGTCGAGTGGCGACGGCGCGGCTTGTCCGCGCCCTGGTAGATTGCCTGGCCGTAGGCCAGCCATTTTTGA
GCGGCCAGCGGCCGCGATAGGCCGACGCGAAGCGGCGGGGCGTAGGGAGCGCAGCGACCGAAGGGTAGGC
GCTTTTTGCAGCTCTTCGGCTGTGCGCTGGCCAGACAGTTATGCACAGGCCAGGCGGGTTTTAAGAGTTT
TAATAAGTTTTAAAGAGTTTTAGGCGGAAAAATCGCCTTTTTTCTCTTTTATATCAGTCACTTACATGTG
TGACCGGTTCCCAATGTACGGCTTTGGGTTCCCAATGTACGGGTTCCGGTTCCCAATGTACGGCTTTGGG
TTCCCAATGTACGTGCTATCCACAGGAAAGAGACCTTTTCGACCTTTTTCCCCTGCTAGGGCAATTTGCC
CTAGCATCTGCTCCGTACATTAGGAACCGGCGGATGCTTCGCCCTCGATCAGGTTGCGGTAGCGCATGAC
TAGGATCGGGCCAGCCTGCCCCGCCTCCTCCTTCAAATCGTACTCCGGCAGGTCATTTGACCCGATCAGC
TTGCGCACGGTGAAACAGAACTTCTTGAACTCTCCGGCGCTGCCACTGCGTTCGTAGATCGTCTTGAACA
ACCATCTGGCTTCTGCCTTGCCTGCGGCGCGGCGTGCCAGGCGGTAGAGAAAACGGCCGATGCCGGGATC
GATCAAAAAGTAATCGGGGTGAACCGTCAGCACGTCCGGGTTCTTGCCTTCTGTGATCTCGCGGTACATC
CAATCAGCTAGCTCGATCTCGATGTACTCCGGCCGCCCGGTTTCGCTCTTTACGATCTTGTAGCGGCTAA
TCAAGGCTTCACCCTCGGATACCGTCACCAGGCGGCCGTTCTTGGCCTTCTTCGTACGCTGCATGGCAAC
GTGCGTGGTGTTTAACCGAATGCAGGTTTCTACCAGGTCGTCTTTCTGCTTTCCGCCATCGGCTCGCCGG
CAGAACTTGAGTACGTCCGCAACGTGTGGACGGAACACGCGGCCGGGCTTGTCTCCCTTCCCTTCCCGGT
ATCGGTTCATGGATTCGGTTAGATGGGAAACCGCCATCAGTACCAGGTCGTAATCCCACACACTGGCCAT
GCCGGCCGGCCCTGCGGAAACCTCTACGTGCCCGTCTGGAAGCTCGTAGCGGATCACCTCGCCAGCTCGT
CGGTCACGCTTCGACAGACGGAAAACGGCCACGTCCATGATGCTGCGACTATCGCGGGTGCCCACGTCAT
AGAGCATCGGAACGAAAAAATCTGGTTGCTCGTCGCCCTTGGGCGGCTTCCTAATCGACGGCGCACCGGC
TGCCGGCGGTTGCCGGGATTCTTTGCGGATTCGATCAGCGGCCGCTTGCCACGATTCACCGGGGCGTGCT
TCTGCCTCGATGCGTTGCCGCTGGGCGGCCTGCGCGGCCTTCAACTTCTCCACCAGGTCATCACCCAGCG
CCGCGCCGATTTGTACCGGGCCGGATGGTTTGCGACCGCTCACGCCGATTCCTCGGGCTTGGGGGTTCCA
GTGCCATTGCAGGGCCGGCAGGCAACCCAGCCGCTTACGCCTGGCCAACCGCCCGTTCCTCCACACATGG
GGCATTCCACGGCGTCGGTGCCTGGTTGTTCTTGATTTTCCATGCCGCCTCCTTTAGCCGCTAAAATTCA
TCTACTCATTTATTCATTTGCTCATTTACTCTGGTAGCTGCGCGATGTATTCAGATAGCAGCTCGGTAAT
GGTCTTGCCTTGGCGTACCGCGTACATCTTCAGCTTGGTGTGATCCTCCGCCGGCAACTGAAAGTTGACC
CGCTTCATGGCTGGCGTGTCTGCCAGGCTGGCCAACGTTGCAGCCTTGCTGCTGCGTGCGCTCGGACGGC
CGGCACTTAGCGTGTTTGTGCTTTTGCTCATTTTCTCTTTACCTCATTAACTCAAATGAGTTTTGATTTA
ATTTCAGCGGCCAGCGCCTGGACCTCGCGGGCAGCGTCGCCCTCGGGTTCTGATTCAAGAACGGTTGTGC
CGGCGGCGGCAGTGCCTGGGTAGCTCACGCGCTGCGTGATACGGGACTCAAGAATGGGCAGCTCGTACCC
GGCCAGCGCCTCGGCAACCTCACCGCCGATGCGCGTGCCTTTGATCGCCCGCGACACGACAAAGGCCGCT
TGTAGCCTTCCATCCGTGACCTCAATGCGCTGCTTAACCAGCTCCACCAGGTCGGCGGTGGCCCATATGT
CGTAAGGGCTTGGCTGCACCGGAATCAGCACGAAGTCGGCTGCCTTGATCGCGGACACAGCCAAGTCCGC
CGCCTGGGGCGCTCCGTCGATCACTACGAAGTCGCGCCGGCCGATGGCCTTCACGTCGCGGTCAATCGTC
GGGCGGTCGATGCCGACAACGGTTAGCGGTTGATCTTCCCGCACGGCCGCCCAATCGCGGGCACTGCCCT
GGGGATCGGAATCGACTAACAGAACATCGGCCCCGGCGAGTTGCAGGGCGCGGGCTAGATGGGTTGCGAT
GGTCGTCTTGCCTGACCCGCCTTTCTGGTTAAGTACAGCGATAACCTTCATGCGTTCCCCTTGCGTATTT
GTTTATTTACTCATCGCATCATATACGCAGCGACCGCATGACGCAAGCTGTTTTACTCAAATACACATCA
CCTTTTTAGACGGCGGCGCTCGGTTTCTTCAGCGGCCAAGCTGGCCGGCCAGGCCGCCAGCTTGGCATCA
GACAAACCGGCCAGGATTTCATGCAGCCGCACGGTTGAGACGTGCGCGGGCGGCTCGAACACGTACCCGG
CCGCGATCATCTCCGCCTCGATCTCTTCGGTAATGAAAAACGGTTCGTCCTGGCCGTCCTGGTGCGGTTT
CATGCTTGTTCCTCTTGGCGTTCATTCTCGGCGGCCGCCAGGGCGTCGGCCTCGGTCAATGCGTCCTCAC
GGAAGGCACCGCGCCGCCTGGCCTCGGTGGGCGTCACTTCCTCGCTGCGCTCAAGTGCGCGGTACAGGGT
CGAGCGATGCACGCCAAGCAGTGCAGCCGCCTCTTTCACGGTGCGGCCTTCCTGGTCGATCAGCTCGCGG
GCGTGCGCGATCTGTGCCGGGGTGAGGGTAGGGCGGGGGCCAAACTTCACGCCTCGGGCCTTGGCGGCCT
CGCGCCCGCTCCGGGTGCGGTCGATGATTAGGGAACGCTCGAACTCGGCAATGCCGGCGAACACGGTCAA
CACCATGCGGCCGGCCGGCGTGGTGGTGTCGGCCCACGGCTCTGCCAGGCTACGCAGGCCCGCGCCGGCC
TCCTGGATGCGCTCGGCAATGTCCAGTAGGTCGCGGGTGCTGCGGGCCAGGCGGTCTAGCCTGGTCACTG
TCACAACGTCGCCAGGGCGTAGGTGGTCAAGCATCCTGGCCAGCTCCGGGCGGTCGCGCCTGGTGCCGGT
GATCTTCTCGGAAAACAGCTTGGTGCAGCCGGCCGCGTGCAGTTCGGCCCGTTGGTTGGTCAAGTCCTGG
TCGTCGGTGCTGACGCGGGCATAGCCCAGCAGGCCAGCGGCGGCGCTCTTGTTCATGGCGTAATGTCTCC
GGTTCTAGTCGCAAGTATTCTACTTTATGCGACTAAAACACGCGACAAGAAAACGCCAGGAAAAGGGCAG
GGCGGCAGCCTGTCGCGTAACTTAGGACTTGTGCGACATGTCGTTTTCAGAAGACGGCTGCACTGAACGT
CAGAAGCCGACTGCACTATAGCAGCGGAGGGGTTGGATCAAAGTACTTTGATCCCGAGGGGAACCCTGTG
GTTGGCATGCACATACAAATGGACGAACGGATAAACCTTTTCACGCCCTTTTAAATATCCGATTATTCTA
ATAAACGCTCTTTTCTCTTAGGTTTACCCGCCAATATATCCTGTCAAACACTGATAGTTTAAACTGAAGG
CGGGAAACGACAATCTGATCCAAGCTCAAGCTGCTCTAGCATTCGCCATTCAGGCTGCGCAACTGTTGGG
AAGGGCGATCGGTGCGGGCCTCTTCGCTATTACGCCAGCTGGCGAAAGGGGGATGTGCTGCAAGGCGATT
AAGTTGGGTAACGCCAGGGTTTTCCCAGTCACGACGTTGTAAAACGACGGCCAGTGCCAAGCTTGCATGC
CTGCAGGTCCTGCTGAGCCTCGACATGTTGTCGCAAAATTCGCCCTGGACCCGCCCAACGATTTGTCGTC
ACTGTCAAGGTTTGACCTGCACTTCATTTGGGGCCCACATACACCAAAAAAATGCTGCATAATTCTCGGG
GCAGCAAGTCGGTTACCCGGCCGCCGTGCTGGACCGGGTTGAATGGTGCCCGTAACTTTCGGTAGAGCGG
ACGGCCAATACTCAACTTCAAGGAATCTCACCCATGCGCGCCGGCGGGGAACCGGAGTTCCCTTCAGTGA
GCGTTATTAGTTCGCCGCTCGGTGTGTCGTAGATACTAGCCCCTGGGGCACTTTTGAAATTTGAATAAGA
TTTATGTAATCAGTCTTTTAGGTTTGACCGGTTCTGCCGCTTTTTTTAAAATTGGATTTGTAATAATAAA
ACGCAATTGTTTGTTATTGTGGCGCTCTATCATAGATGTCGCTATAAACCTATTCAGCACAATATATTGT
TTTCATTTTAATATTGTACATATAAGTAGTAGGGTACAATCAGTAAATTGAACGGAGAATATTATTCATA
AAAATACGATAGTAACGGGTGATATATTCATTAGAATGAACCGAAACCGGCGGTAAGGATCTGAGCTACA
CATGCTCAGGTTTTTTACAACGTGCACAACAGAATTGAAAGCAAATATCATGCGATCATAGGCGTCTCGC
ATATCTCATTAAAGCAGGACTCTAGGGACTAGTCCCGGGTCTTAATTAAGAAAGGCGGACAGGTATCCGG
TAATCTGCTGCTTGCAAACTTAATTAAGTTTGCAAGCAGCAGATTACGCGCAGAAAAAAAGGATCTCAAG
GAGATCCTTTGGATCACAAAAAAAAAGCCCGCTCATTAGGCGGGTTAAATTCCCGGGTACTGCAGCCGAT
TCATTAATGCAGGTTAACCTGGCTTATCGAAATTAATACGACTCACTATAGGGAGACCGGCAGATCTGAT
CCCTACTCCAAAAATGTCAAAGATACAGTCTCAGAAGACCAAAGGGCTAT
Features (pLannotate 1.2.2; 28 found; start..end, strand, type, name):
      1..346     +  promoter       CaMV 35S promoter: strong constitutive promoter from cauliflower mosaic virus
    298..344     +  promoter       minimal CaMV 35S promoter: minimal 35S promoter from cauliflower mosaic virus
    507..683     +  polyA_signal   CaMV poly(A) signal: cauliflower mosaic virus polyadenylation signal
   1245..1263    -  promoter       SP6 promoter: promoter for bacteriophage SP6 RNA polymerase
   1328..1987    -  CDS            CmR: chloramphenicol acetyltransferase; cat; confers resistance to chloramphenicol
   1988..2024    -  promoter       cat promoter (fragment): promoter of the E. coli cat gene encoding chloramphenicol acetyltransferase
   2024..2052    -  promoter       tet promoter: E. coli promoter for tetracycline efflux protein gene
   2114..2282    -  rep_origin     ori (fragment): high-copy-number ColE1/pMB1/pBR322/pUC origin of replication
   2327..2707    +  promoter       MAS promoter: mannopine synthase promoter (Velten et al., 1984)
   2713..3261    +  CDS            bar: PAT_STRHY - Experimental evidence at protein level: Swiss-Prot protein existence level 1. Inactivates phosphinothricin (PPT) by transfer of an acetyl group from acetyl CoA. Can also acetylate demethylphosphinothricin but not PTT or glutamate. This enzyme is an effector of phosphinothricin tripeptide (PTT or bialaphos) resistance. From Streptomyces hygroscopicus. Introduced by genetic manipulation and expressed in glufosinate-tolerant maize by Dekalb Genetics.
   3274..3526    +  terminator     MAS terminator: mannopine synthase terminator
   3612..3636    -  misc_feature   LB T-DNA repeat: left border repeat from nopaline C58 T-DNA
   4061..4855    +  CDS            KanR: aminoglycoside phosphotransferase; aphA-3; confers resistance to kanamycin
   4942..5530    +  rep_origin     ori: high-copy-number ColE1/pMB1/pBR322/pUC origin of replication
   5716..5856    -  misc_feature   bom: basis of mobility region from pBR322
   5958..5997    -  CDS            rop (fragment): Rop protein, which maintains plasmids at low copy number; rop
   6200..6394    -  rep_origin     pVS1 oriV: origin of replication for the Pseudomonas plasmid pVS1 (Heeb et al., 2000)
   6460..7533    -  CDS            pVS1 RepA: replication protein from the Pseudomonas plasmid pVS1 (Heeb et al., 2000)
   7962..8591    -  CDS            pVS1 StaA: stability protein from the Pseudomonas plasmid pVS1 (Heeb et al., 2000)
   9151..9552    -  CDS            Y4CG_SINFN (fragment): Protein inferred from homology: Swiss-Prot protein existence level 3. From Sinorhizobium fredii (strain NBRC 101917 / NGR234).
   9892..9916    -  misc_feature   RB T-DNA repeat: right border repeat from nopaline C58 T-DNA
   9982..10136   -  CDS            lacZα (fragment): LacZα fragment of β-galactosidase; lacZ fragment
  10139..10159   -  misc_feature   MCS (fragment): pUC18/19 multiple cloning site
  10160..10867   -  terminator     OCS terminator: octopine synthase terminator
  10899..10923   +  rep_origin     ori (fragment): high-copy-number ColE1/pMB1/pBR322/pUC origin of replication
  10948..10989   -  rep_origin     ori (fragment): high-copy-number ColE1/pMB1/pBR322/pUC origin of replication
  11094..11112   +  promoter       T7 promoter: promoter for bacteriophage T7 RNA polymerase
  11133..11180   +  promoter       CaMV 35S promoter (enhanced) (fragment): cauliflower mosaic virus 35S promoter with a duplicated enhancer region
