[The description below was written by a language model from this plasmid's Addgene catalogue record and pLannotate feature annotations shown in this document.]
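Description:
pFGC5941-PacI-ath-STTM825 is a plant expression binary vector built on the pFGC5941-PacI backbone and designed for Agrobacterium-mediated transformation of Arabidopsis thaliana. The backbone carries a high-copy ColE1/pUC-type origin with a bom site for propagation in E. coli, together with the pVS1 oriV, RepA and StaA functions that allow stable replication in Agrobacterium. A kanamycin resistance gene lies outside the T-DNA. Nopaline-type left and right border repeats define the transferred region. Within it sits a bar (phosphinothricin acetyltransferase) gene, flanked by the mannopine synthase promoter and terminator, which provides Basta (glufosinate) selection of transgenic plants.

The payload is a roughly 2.8 kb cassette inserted at the PacI site. According to the depositor it contains a 2x35S promoter, the STTM825 short tandem target mimic, a 35S terminator and a chloramphenicol resistance gene. The annotation agrees with this: an enhanced CaMV 35S promoter spans the origin of the circular sequence record and is followed by a CaMV poly(A) signal. The STTM itself is not annotated, but presumably occupies the short unannotated gap between the two. Downstream are the CmR gene, small origin fragments and SP6 and T7 promoters, apparently carried over from the intermediate cloning vector. The extra chloramphenicol marker lets recombinants be selected on chloramphenicol plus kanamycin. An OCS terminator and lacZα/MCS remnants from the parent vector also persist.

An STTM transcript generally carries two imperfect miRNA-binding sites joined by a spacer, which sequester the target miRNA and trigger its degradation. This construct is intended to destroy miR825 in Arabidopsis for loss-of-function studies of that microRNA.
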