Addgene plasmid #84154: pFGC5941-PacI-ath-STTM825
Purpose: target miRNA825 for destruction in Arabidopsis thaliana
Depositing lab: Guiliang Tang. Depositing organization: Michigan Technological University. Publication: Construction of short tandem target mimic (STTM) to block the functions of plant and animal microRNAs. Tang G, Yan J, Gu Y, Qiao M, Fan R, Mao Y, Tang X. Methods. 2012 Oct;58(2):118-25. doi: 10.1016/j.ymeth.2012.10.006. Epub 2012 Oct 23. PubMed 23098881.
Backbone
  Vector backbone: pFGC5941-PacI
  Backbone manufacturer: Guiliang Tang (Addgene plasmid # 44182)
  Backbone size w/o insert (bp): 8608
  Vector type: Plant Expression
  Selectable markers: Basta
Growth in bacteria
  Bacterial resistance: Chloramphenicol and Kanamycin, 25 & 50 μg/mL
  Growth temperature: 37°C
  Growth strain: DH5alpha
  Copy number: High Copy
Gene/Insert
  Gene/Insert name: STTM825
  Species: A. thaliana (mustard weed)
  Insert size (bp): 2846
  Promoter: 2x35S
  Cloning method: Restriction Enzyme; 5′ cloning site PacI (not destroyed); 3′ cloning site PacI (not destroyed)
  Sequencing primers: 5′ CACTATCCTTCGCAAGACCCTTCC; 3′ CAACACATGAGCGAAACCCTATAA
Terms and licenses: Academic/Nonprofit Terms; Industry Terms: Not Available to Industry
Depositor comments: The insert within this plasmid contains a 2x35S promoter, STTM, T35S and CmR.
How to cite: pFGC5941-PacI-ath-STTM825 was a gift from Guiliang Tang (Addgene plasmid # 84154 ; http://n2t.net/addgene:84154 ; RRID:Addgene_84154)
