>Addgene plasmid #84154 | pFGC5941-PacI-ath-STTM825 | depositor partial sequence | sequence record 160710 | STTM
GTTCATGCACCCTATTCTTGAGAAGTTGTTGTTGTTATGGTCTAATTTAAATATGGTCTAAAGAAGAAGA
ATGTTCATGCACCCTATTCTTGAGAA
